Addgene plasmid #36146: ama1CD4d3+4-blac
Purpose: EXPRESs plasmid for P. falciuparum merozoite surface proteins encoding P. falciparum ama1 with rat CD4d3+4-blac
Depositing lab: Gavin Wright. Depositing organization: Wellcome Sanger Institute. Publication: Basigin is a receptor essential for erythrocyte invasion by Plasmodium falciparum. Crosnier C, Bustamante LY, Bartholdson SJ, Bei AK, Theron M, Uchikawa M, Mboup S, Ndir O, Kwiatkowski DP, Duraisingh MT, Rayner JC, Wright GJ. Nature. 2011 Nov 9;480(7378):534-7. doi: 10.1038/nature10606. PubMed 22080952.
Backbone
  Vector backbone: pTT3
  Backbone manufacturer: Yves Durocher, NRC
  Backbone size w/o insert (bp): 6000
  Total vector size (bp): 8180
  Vector type: Mammalian Expression
Growth in bacteria
  Bacterial resistance: Ampicillin, 100 μg/mL
  Growth temperature: 37°C
  Growth strain: DH5alpha
  Copy number: Unknown
Gene/Insert
  Gene/Insert name: ama1 (alt name: ama1)
  Species: Plasmodium falciparum
  Insert size (bp): 1550
  Entrez Gene: PF3D7_1133400 (a.k.a. PF3D7_1133400)
  Promoter: CMV
  Tag / fusion protein: beta-lactamase (C terminal on insert); ratCD4d3+4 (C terminal on insert); pentamerization domain of rat cartilaginous oligomeric matrix protein (COMP) (C terminal on insert)
  Cloning method: Restriction Enzyme; 5′ cloning site NotI (not destroyed); 3′ cloning site AscI (not destroyed)
  Sequencing primers: 5′ CMV Forward
Resource information
  A portion of this plasmid was derived from a plasmid made by: pTT3 was obtained from Yves Durocher, National Research Council of Canada-Biotechnology Research Institute
Terms and licenses: Academic/Nonprofit Terms; Industry Terms: Not Available to Industry
How to cite: ama1CD4d3+4-blac was a gift from Gavin Wright (Addgene plasmid # 36146 ; http://n2t.net/addgene:36146 ; RRID:Addgene_36146)
