[The description below was written by a language model from this plasmid's Addgene catalogue record and pLannotate feature annotations shown in this document.]
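Description:
ama1CD4d3+4-blac is a mammalian expression plasmid built on the pTT3 backbone, designed to produce a secreted, recombinant form of the Plasmodium falciparum merozoite protein AMA1. It is propagated in E. coli through a high-copy ColE1/pUC-type origin with ampicillin selection (AmpR). The annotated Epstein-Barr virus oriP fragment is the element that supports episomal maintenance in cells expressing EBNA1. The catalogue lists a total size of about 8.2 kb, whereas the depositor's full sequence used for the feature table is 9,115 nt, a discrepancy the record does not explain.

Expression is driven by the CMV enhancer and promoter, followed by adenovirus-derived leader, splice and chimeric intron sequences typical of this backbone, and is terminated by the rabbit β-globin polyadenylation signal. The open reading frame begins with a fragment annotated as a mouse immunoglobulin signal sequence, which directs the product into the secretory pathway. This is followed by the roughly 1.55 kb AMA1 coding fragment, cloned between preserved NotI and AscI sites. Downstream, in order, are rat CD4 domains 3 and 4, the pentamerisation domain of cartilage oligomeric matrix protein (rat COMP per the catalogue, although the annotation tool matched it to the human entry), and a β-lactamase lacking its own signal peptide. The COMP domain assembles the fusion into pentamers, raising binding avidity, the CD4 domains provide a common tag, and β-lactamase can serve as an enzymatic reporter.

The plasmid belongs to a set of merozoite surface protein expression constructs, and this multimeric, enzyme-tagged format suits use as a probe for detecting low-affinity extracellular interactions, such as those between parasite ligands and erythrocyte receptors.
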