Features (pLannotate 1.2.2; 21 found; start..end, strand, type, name):
    590..757     +  CDS            COMP (fragment): COMP_HUMAN - Experimental evidence at protein level: Swiss-Prot protein existence level 1. May play a role in the structural integrity of cartilage via its interaction with other extracellular matrix proteins such as the collagens and fibronectin. Can mediate the interaction of chondrocytes with the cartilage extracellular matrix through interaction with cell surface integrin receptors. Could play a role in the pathogenesis of osteoarthritis. Potent suppressor of apoptosis in both primary chondrocytes and transformed cells. Suppresses apoptosis by blocking the activation of caspase-3 and by in
    765..1554    +  CDS            bla(M) (fragment): β-lactamase lacking the signal sequence; bla(M); allows cytosolic expression of β-lactamase
   1590..1645    +  polyA_signal   β-globin poly(A) signal: rabbit β-globin polyadenylation signal (Gil and Proudfoot, 1987)
   2159..3840    -  rep_origin     oriP (fragment): Epstein-Barr virus oriP replication origin (Yates et al., 2000)
   3967..4071    +  promoter       AmpR promoter: bla
   4072..4932    +  CDS            AmpR: β-lactamase; bla; confers resistance to ampicillin, carbenicillin, and related antibiotics
   5103..5691    +  rep_origin     ori: high-copy-number ColE1/pMB1/pBR322/pUC origin of replication
   5874..5966    +  CDS            lacI (fragment): lac repressor; lacI; The lac repressor binds to the lac operator to inhibit transcription in E. coli. This inhibition can be relieved by adding lactose or isopropyl-β-D-thiogalactopyranoside (IPTG).
   5979..6000    +  protein_bind   CAP binding site: CAP binding activates transcription in the presence of cAMP. E. coli catabolite activator protein
   6015..6045    +  promoter       lac promoter: promoter for the E. coli lac operon
   6053..6069    +  protein_bind   lac operator: The lac repressor binds to the lac operator to inhibit transcription in E. coli. This inhibition can be relieved by adding lactose or isopropyl-β-D-thiogalactopyranoside (IPTG). lac repressor encoded by lacI
   6139..6155    +  promoter       tet promoter (fragment): E. coli promoter for tetracycline efflux protein gene
   6165..6190    -  CDS            bla(M) (fragment): β-lactamase lacking the signal sequence; bla(M); allows cytosolic expression of β-lactamase
   6364..6743    +  enhancer       CMV enhancer: human cytomegalovirus immediate early enhancer
   6745..6944    +  promoter       CMV promoter: human cytomegalovirus (CMV) immediate early promoter
   7012..7050    +  misc_feature   Ad SA (fragment): adenovirus major late transcript splice acceptor (Friedrich and Soriano, 1991)
   7083..7292    -  CDS            PTP (fragment): TERM_ADE02 - Experimental evidence at protein level: Swiss-Prot protein existence level 1. Protein covalently bound to the viral DNA that acts as a primer for viral genomic replication by DNA strand displacement. Assembles on the viral origin of replication in an initiation complex with viral polymerase, DBP, host NFIA and host POU2F1/OCT1. During initiation, the polymerase covalently couples the first dCTP with Ser- 580 of pTP. The terminal protein stimulates the template activity over 20 fold compared to protein-free templates. Neo-synthesized viral genomes are linked to two preterminal prot
   7323..7412    +  intron         chimeric intron (fragment): chimera between introns from adenovirus and immunoglobulin heavy chain genes
   7431..7477    +  CDS            IgH signal sequence (fragment): signal sequence from the mouse immunoglobulin heavy chain variable region
   7557..9107    +  CDS            AMA-1 (fragment): AMA1_PLAFF - Also known as PF83. Experimental evidence at protein level: Swiss-Prot protein existence level 1. Involved in parasite invasion of erythrocytes. From Plasmodium falciparum (isolate FC27 / Papua New Guinea).
   9108..553     +  CDS            Cd4 (fragment) (across the origin): CD4_RAT - Experimental evidence at protein level: Swiss-Prot protein existence level 1. Integral membrane glycoprotein that plays an essential role in the immune response and serves multiple functions in responses against both external and internal offenses. In T-cells, functions primarily as a coreceptor for MHC class II molecule:peptide complex. The antigens presented by class II peptides are derived from extracellular proteins while class I peptides are derived from cytosolic proteins. Interacts simultaneously with the T-cell receptor (TCR) and the MHC class II presented by antigen presenti
>Addgene plasmid #36146 | ama1CD4d3+4-blac | depositor full sequence | sequence record 44826 | ama1CD4d3+4-blac sequence 9115 bps
GTCGACCTCCATCACGGCCTATAAGAGTGAGGGGGAGTCAGCGGAGTTCTCCTTCCCACTCAACCTTGGA
GAGGAAAGCCTGCAGGGAGAGTTGAGATGGAAGGCAGAGAAGGCTCCTTCTTCCCAGTCCTGGATCACCT
TCTCCCTAAAGAACCAAAAGGTGTCTGTGCAGAAGTCTACTAGCAACCCCAAGTTCCAGCTGTCCGAAAC
GCTCCCACTCACCCTTCAGATACCCCAGGTCTCCCTTCAGTTTGCTGGTTCTGGCAACCTGACCCTGACT
CTGGACAGAGGGATACTGTATCAGGAAGTGAACCTGGTGGTGATGAAAGTGACTCAGCCCGACAGCAACA
CTTTGACCTGTGAGGTGATGGGACCCACCTCACCCAAGATGAGACTGATCTTGAAGCAGGAGAATCAGGA
GGCCAGGGTCTCCAGGCAGGAGAAAGTGATTCAAGTGCAGGCCCCTGAAGCAGGGGTGTGGCAATGTCTA
CTGAGTGAAGGTGAAGAGGTCAAGATGGACTCCAAGATCCAGGTTTTATCCAAAGGGTTGAATTCCGGCG
GCGGCTCCGGAGGCGGTACCGGTGGCGGCGACCTAGCCCCACAGATGCTTCGAGAACTCCAGGAGACTAA
TGCGGCGCTGCAAGACGTGAGAGAGCTCTTGCGACAGCAGGTCAAGGAGATCACCTTCCTGAAGAATACG
GTGATGGAATGTGACGCCTGCGGTCTAGACAGAAACCTGCCTCCACTAGCACCTCTGGGCCCACACCCAG
AAACGCTGGTGAAAGTAAAAGATGCTGAAGATCAGTTGGGTGCACGAGTGGGTTACATCGAACTGGATCT
CAACAGCGGTAAGATCCTTGAGAGTTTTCGCCCCGAAGAACGTTTTCCAATGATGAGCACTTTTAAAGTT
CTGCTATGTGGCGCGGTATTATCCCGTATTGACGCCGGGCAAGAGCAACTCGGTCGCCGCATACACTATT
CTCAGAATGACTTGGTTGAGTACTCACCAGTCACAGAAAAGCATCTTACGGATGGCATGACAGTAAGAGA
ATTATGCAGTGCTGCCATAACCATGAGTGATAACACTGCGGCCAACTTACTTCTGACAACGATCGGAGGA
CCGAAGGAGCTAACCGCTTTTTTGCACAACATGGGGGATCATGTAACTCGCCTTGATCGTTGGGAACCGG
AGCTGAATGAAGCCATACCAAACGACGAGCGTGACACCACGATGCCTGTAGCAATGGCAACAACGTTGCG
CAAACTATTAACTGGCGAACTACTTACTCTAGCTTCCCGGCAACAATTAATAGACTGGATGGAGGCGGAT
AAAGTTGCAGGACCACTTCTGCGCTCGGCCCTTCCGGCTGGCTGGTTTATTGCTGATAAATCTGGAGCCG
GTGAGCGTGGGTCTCGCGGTATCATTGCAGCACTGGGGCCAGATGGTAAGCCCTCCCGTATCGTAGTTAT
CTACACGACGGGGAGTCAGGCAACTATGGATGAACGAAATAGACAGATCGCTGAGATAGGTGCCTCACTG
ATTAAGCATTGGTAATTAATTAAGGATCCCCCGACCTCGACCTCTGGCTAATAAAGGAAATTTATTTTCA
TTGCAATAGTGTGTTGGAATTTTTTGTGTCTCTCACTCGGAAGGACATATGGGAGGGCAAATCATTTGGT
CGAGATCCCTCGGAGATCTCTAGCTAGAGGATCGATCCCCGCCCCGGACGAACTAAACCTGACTACGACA
TCTCTGCCCCTTCTTCGCGGGGCAGTGCATGTAATCCCTTCAGTTGGTTGGTACAACTTGCCAACTGGGC
CCTGTTCCACATGTGACACGGGGGGGGACCAAACACAAAGGGGTTCTCTGACTGTAGTTGACATCCTTAT
AAATGGATGTGCACATTTGCCAACACTGAGTGGCTTTCATCCTGGAGCAGACTTTGCAGTCTGTGGACTG
CAACACAACATTGCCTTTATGTGTAACTCTTGGCTGAAGCTCTTACACCAATGCTGGGGGACATGTACCT
CCCAGGGGCCCAGGAAGACTACGGGAGGCTACACCAACGTCAATCAGAGGGGCCTGTGTAGCTACCGATA
AGCGGACCCTCAAGAGGGCATTAGCAATAGTGTTTATAAGGCCCCCTTGTTAACCCTAAACGGGTAGCAT
ATGCTTCCCGGGTAGTAGTATATACTATCCAGACTAACCCTAATTCAATAGCATATGTTACCCAACGGGA
AGCATATGCTATCGAATTAGGGTTAGTAAAAGGGTCCTAAGGAACAGCGATATCTCCCACCCCATGAGCT
GTCACGGTTTTATTTACATGGGGTCAGGATTCCACGAGGGTAGTGAACCATTTTAGTCACAAGGGCAGTG
GCTGAAGATCAAGGAGCGGGCAGTGAACTCTCCTGAATCTTCGCCTGCTTCTTCATTCTCCTTCGTTTAG
CTAATAGAATAACTGCTGAGTTGTGAACAGTAAGGTGTATGTGAGGTGCTCGAAAACAAGGTTTCAGGTG
ACGCCCCCAGAATAAAATTTGGACGGGGGGTTCAGTGGTGGCATTGTGCTATGACACCAATATAACCCTC
ACAAACCCCTTGGGCAATAAATACTAGTGTAGGAATGAAACATTCTGAATATCTTTAACAATAGAAATCC
ATGGGGTGGGGACAAGCCGTAAAGACTGGATGTCCATCTCACACGAATTTATGGCTATGGGCAACACATA
ATCCTAGTGCAATATGATACTGGGGTTATTAAGATGTGTCCCAGGCAGGGACCAAGACAGGTGAACCATG
TTGTTACACTCTATTTGTAACAAGGGGAAAGAGAGTGGACGCCGACAGCAGCGGACTCCACTGGTTGTCT
CTAACACCCCCGAAAATTAAACGGGGCTCCACGCCAATGGGGCCCATAAACAAAGACAAGTGGCCACTCT
TTTTTTTGAAATTGTGGAGTGGGGGCACGCGTCAGCCCCCACACGCCGCCCTGCGGTTTTGGACTGTAAA
ATAAGGGTGTAATAACTTGGCTGATTGTAACCCCGCTAACCACTGCGGTCAAACCACTTGCCCACAAAAC
CACTAATGGCACCCCGGGGAATACCTGCATAAGTAGGTGGGCGGGCCAAGATAGGGGCGCGATTGCTGCG
ATCTGGAGGACAAATTACACACACTTGCGCCTGAGCGCCAAGCACAGGGTTGTTGGTCCTCATATTCACG
AGGTCGCTGAGAGCACGGTGGGCTAATGTTGCCATGGGTAGCATATACTACCCAAATATCTGGATAGCAT
ATGCTATCCTAATCTATATCTGGGTAGCATAGGCTATCCTAATCTATATCTGGGTAGCATATGCTATCCT
AATCTATATCTGGGTAGTATATGCTATCCTAATTTATATCTGGGTAGCATAGGCTATCCTAATCTATATC
TGGGTAGCATATGCTATCCTAATCTATATCTGGGTAGTATATGCTATCCTAATCTGTATCCGGGTAGCAT
ATGCTATCCTAATAGAGATTAGGGTAGTATATGCTATCCTAATTTATATCTGGGTAGCATATACTACCCA
AATATCTGGATAGCATATGCTATCCTAATCTATATCTGGGTAGCATATGCTATCCTAATCTATATCTGGG
TAGCATAGGCTATCCTAATCTATATCTGGGTAGCATATGCTATCCTAATCTATATCTGGGTAGTATATGC
TATCCTAATTTATATCTGGGTAGCATAGGCTATCCTAATCTATATCTGGGTAGCATATGCTATCCTAATC
TATATCTGGGTAGTATATGCTATCCTAATCTGTATCCGGGTAGCATATGCTATCCTCATGATAAGCTGTC
AAACATGAGAATTTTCTTGAAGACGAAAGGGCCTCGTGATACGCCTATTTTTATAGGTTAATGTCATGAT
AATAATGGTTTCTTAGACGTCAGGTGGCACTTTTCGGGGAAATGTGCGCGGAACCCCTATTTGTTTATTT
TTCTAAATACATTCAAATATGTATCCGCTCATGAGACAATAACCCTGATAAATGCTTCAATAATATTGAA
AAAGGAAGAGTATGAGTATTCAACATTTCCGTGTCGCCCTTATTCCCTTTTTTGCGGCATTTTGCCTTCC
TGTTTTTGCTCACCCAGAAACGCTGGTGAAAGTAAAAGATGCTGAAGATCAGTTGGGTGCACGAGTGGGT
TACATCGAACTGGATCTCAACAGCGGTAAGATCCTTGAGAGTTTTCGCCCCGAAGAACGTTTTCCAATGA
TGAGCACTTTTAAAGTTCTGCTATGTGGCGCGGTATTATCCCGTGTTGACGCCGGGCAAGAGCAACTCGG
TCGCCGCATACACTATTCTCAGAATGACTTGGTTGAGTACTCACCAGTCACAGAAAAGCATCTTACGGAT
GGCATGACAGTAAGAGAATTATGCAGTGCTGCCATAACCATGAGTGATAACACTGCGGCCAACTTACTTC
TGACAACGATCGGAGGACCGAAGGAGCTAACCGCTTTTTTGCACAACATGGGGGATCATGTAACTCGCCT
TGATCGTTGGGAACCGGAGCTGAATGAAGCCATACCAAACGACGAGCGTGACACCACGATGCCTGCAGCA
ATGGCAACAACGTTGCGCAAACTATTAACTGGCGAACTACTTACTCTAGCTTCCCGGCAACAATTAATAG
ACTGGATGGAGGCGGATAAAGTTGCAGGACCACTTCTGCGCTCGGCCCTTCCGGCTGGCTGGTTTATTGC
TGATAAATCTGGAGCCGGTGAGCGTGGGTCTCGCGGTATCATTGCAGCACTGGGGCCAGATGGTAAGCCC
TCCCGTATCGTAGTTATCTACACGACGGGGAGTCAGGCAACTATGGATGAACGAAATAGACAGATCGCTG
AGATAGGTGCCTCACTGATTAAGCATTGGTAACTGTCAGACCAAGTTTACTCATATATACTTTAGATTGA
TTTAAAACTTCATTTTTAATTTAAAAGGATCTAGGTGAAGATCCTTTTTGATAATCTCATGACCAAAATC
CCTTAACGTGAGTTTTCGTTCCACTGAGCGTCAGACCCCGTAGAAAAGATCAAAGGATCTTCTTGAGATC
CTTTTTTTCTGCGCGTAATCTGCTGCTTGCAAACAAAAAAACCACCGCTACCAGCGGTGGTTTGTTTGCC
GGATCAAGAGCTACCAACTCTTTTTCCGAAGGTAACTGGCTTCAGCAGAGCGCAGATACCAAATACTGTT
CTTCTAGTGTAGCCGTAGTTAGGCCACCACTTCAAGAACTCTGTAGCACCGCCTACATACCTCGCTCTGC
TAATCCTGTTACCAGTGGCTGCTGCCAGTGGCGATAAGTCGTGTCTTACCGGGTTGGACTCAAGACGATA
GTTACCGGATAAGGCGCAGCGGTCGGGCTGAACGGGGGGTTCGTGCACACAGCCCAGCTTGGAGCGAACG
ACCTACACCGAACTGAGATACCTACAGCGTGAGCTATGAGAAAGCGCCACGCTTCCCGAAGGGAGAAAGG
CGGACAGGTATCCGGTAAGCGGCAGGGTCGGAACAGGAGAGCGCACGAGGGAGCTTCCAGGGGGAAACGC
CTGGTATCTTTATAGTCCTGTCGGGTTTCGCCACCTCTGACTTGAGCGTCGATTTTTGTGATGCTCGTCA
GGGGGGCGGAGCCTATGGAAAAACGCCAGCAACGCGGCCTTTTTACGGTTCCTGGCCTTTTGCTGGCCTT
TTGCTCACATGTTCTTTCCTGCGTTATCCCCTGATTCTGTGGATAACCGTATTACCGCCTTTGAGTGAGC
TGATACCGCTCGCCGCAGCCGAACGACCGAGCGCAGCGAGTCAGTGAGCGAGGAAGCGGAAGAGCGCCCA
ATACGCAAACCGCCTCTCCCCGCGCGTTGGCCGATTCATTAATGCAGCTGGCACGACAGGTTTCCCGACT
GGAAAGCGGGCAGTGAGCGCAACGCAATTAATGTGAGTTAGCTCACTCATTAGGCACCCCAGGCTTTACA
CTTTATGCTTCCGGCTCGTATGTTGTGTGGAATTGTGAGCGGATAACAATTTCACACAGGAAACAGCTAT
GACCATGATTACGCCAAGCTCTAGCTAGAGGTCGACCAATTCTCATGTTTGACAGCTTATCATCGCAGAT
CCGGGCAACGTTGTTGCCATTGCTGCAGGCGCAGAACTGGTAGGTATGGAAGATCTATACATTGAATCAA
TATTGGCAATTAGCCATATTAGTCATTGGTTATATAGCATAAATCAATATTGGCTATTGGCCATTGCATA
CGTTGTATCTATATCATAATATGTACATTTATATTGGCTCATGTCCAATATGACCGCCATGTTGACATTG
ATTATTGACTAGTTATTAATAGTAATCAATTACGGGGTCATTAGTTCATAGCCCATATATGGAGTTCCGC
GTTACATAACTTACGGTAAATGGCCCGCCTGGCTGACCGCCCAACGACCCCCGCCCATTGACGTCAATAA
TGACGTATGTTCCCATAGTAACGCCAATAGGGACTTTCCATTGACGTCAATGGGTGGAGTATTTACGGTA
AACTGCCCACTTGGCAGTACATCAAGTGTATCATATGCCAAGTCCGCCCCCTATTGACGTCAATGACGGT
AAATGGCCCGCCTGGCATTATGCCCAGTACATGACCTTACGGGACTTTCCTACTTGGCAGTACATCTACG
TATTAGTCATCGCTATTACCATGGTGATGCGGTTTTGGCAGTACACCAATGGGCGTGGATAGCGGTTTGA
CTCACGGGGATTTCCAAGTCTCCACCCCATTGACGTCAATGGGAGTTTGTTTTGGCACCAAAATCAACGG
GACTTTCCAAAATGTCGTAATAACCCCGCCCCGTTGACGCAAATGGGCGGTAGGCGTGTACGGTGGGAGG
TCTATATAAGCAGAGCTCGTTTAGTGAACCGTCAGATCCTCACTCTCTTCCGCATCGCTGTCTGCGAGGG
CCAGCTGTTGGGCTCGCGGTTGAGGACAAACTCTTCGCGGTCTTTCCAGTACTCTTGGATCGGAAACCCG
TCGGCCTCCGAACGGTACTCCGCCACCGAGGGACCTGAGCGAGTCCGCATCGACCGGATCGGAAAACCTC
TCGAGAAAGGCGTCTAACCAGTCACAGTCGCAAGGTAGGCTGAGCACCGTGGCGGGCGGCAGCGGGTGGC
GGTCGGGGTTGTTTCTGGCGGAGGTGCTGCTGATGATGTAATTAAAGTAGGCGGTCTTGAGACGGCGGAT
GGTCGAGGTGAGGTGTGGCAGGCTTGAGATCCAGCTGTTGGGGTGAGTACTCCCTCTCAAAAGCGGGCAT
TACTTCTGCGCTAAGATTGTCAGTTTCCAAAAACGAGGAGGATTTGATATTCACCTGGCCCGATCTGGCC
ATACACTTGAGTGACAATGACATCCACTTTGCCTTTCTCTCCACAGGTGTCCACTCCCAGGTCCAAGTTT
GCCACCATGGAGTTTCAGACCCAGGTACTCATGTCCCTGCTGCTCTGCATGTCTGGTGCGGCCGCCCAGA
ATTACTGGGAGCACCCTTACCAGAACAGCGACGTGTACCGGCCCATCAACGAGCACAGAGAGCACCCCAA
AGAGTACGAGTACCCCCTGCACCAGGAACACACCTACCAGCAGGAAGATAGCGGCGAGGACGAGAACACC
CTGCAGCACGCCTACCCCATCGATCACGAGGGCGCCGAACCAGCCCCCCAGGAACAGAACCTGTTCAGCA
GCATCGAGATCGTGGAGCGGAGCAACTACATGGGCAACCCCTGGACCGAGTACATGGCCAAGTACGACAT
CGAGGAAGTGCACGGCAGCGGCATCAGAGTGGACCTGGGCGAGGATGCCGAAGTGGCTGGAACCCAGTAC
AGACTGCCCAGCGGCAAGTGCCCTGTGTTCGGCAAGGGCATCATCATCGAGAACAGCAACACCGCCTTTC
TGACCCCCGTGGCCACCGGCAACCAGTACCTGAAGGACGGCGGCTTCGCCTTTCCTCCCACCGAGCCCCT
GATGAGCCCCATGACCCTGGACGAGATGCGGCACTTCTACAAGGACAATAAGTACGTGAAGAACCTGGAC
GAGCTGACCCTGTGTTCTCGGCACGCCGGCAACATGATCCCCGACAACGACAAGAACTCCAACTACAAGT
ACCCCGCCGTGTACGACGACAAGGATAAGAAGTGCCACATCCTGTACATTGCCGCCCAGGAAAACAACGG
CCCCAGATACTGCAACAAGGACGAGAGCAAGCGGAACAGCATGTTCTGCTTCAGACCCGCCAAGGACATC
AGCTTCCAGAACTACGCCTACCTGAGCAAGAACGTGGTGGACAACTGGGAGAAAGTGTGCCCCCGGAAGA
ATCTGCAGAACGCCAAGTTCGGCCTGTGGGTGGACGGCAACTGCGAGGACATCCCCCACGTGAACGAGTT
CCCCGCCATCGACCTGTTCGAGTGCAACAAGCTGGTGTTCGAGCTGTCCGCCAGCGACCAGCCCAAGCAG
TACGAGCAGCACCTGACCGACTACGAGAAGATCAAAGAGGGCTTCAAGAACAAGAACGCCGCCATGATCA
AGAGCGCCTTTCTGCCCACCGGCGCCTTCAAGGCCGACAGATACAAGAGCCACGGCAAGGGCTACAACTG
GGGCAACTACAACACCGAGACACAGAAGTGCGAGATCTTCAACGTGAAGCCCACCTGTCTGATCAACAAC
GCCGCCTACATTGCCACCACCGCCCTGAGCCACCCCATCGAGGTGGAGAACAACTTCCCCTGCAGCCTGT
ACAAGGATGAGATCATGAAAGAGATCGAGCGGGAGAGCAAGAGAATCAAGCTGAACGACAACGACGACGA
GGGCAACAAGAAGATCATTGCCCCCAGAATCTTCATCAGCGACGATAAGGACAGCCTGAAGTGCCCCTGC
GACCCCGAGATGGTGTCCAACAGCGCCTGCCGGTTCTTCGTGTGCAAATGCGTGGAGAGAAGGGCCGAAG
TGACCAGCAACAACGAGGTGGTGGTCAAAGAGGAATACAAGGACGAATACGCCGACATCCCCGAGCACAA
GCCCACCGGCGCGCC
