>Addgene plasmid #36146 | ama1CD4d3+4-blac | addgene partial sequence | sequence record 46329 | EBVori-F 5'-CCACTCAGTGTTGGCAAATG-3'
ACTACAGTCAGAGAACCCCTTTGTGTTTGGTCCCCCCCCGTGTCACATGTGGAACAGGGCCCAGTTGGCA
AGTTGTACCAACCAACTGAAGGGATTACATGCACTGCCCCGCGAAGAAGGGGCAGAGATGTCGTAGTCAG
GTTTAGTTCGTCCGGGGCGGGGATCGATCCTCTAGCTAGAGATCTCCGAGGGATCTCGACCAAATGATTT
GCCCTCCCATATGTCCTTCCGAGTGAGAGACACAAAAAATTCCAACACACTATTGCAATGAAAATAAATT
TCCTTTATTAGCCAGAGGTCGAGGTCGGGGGATCCTTAATTAATTACCAATGCTTAATCAGTGAGGCACC
TATCTCAGCGATCTGTCTATTTCGTTCATCCATAGTTGCCTGACTCCCCGTCGTGTAGATAACTACGATA
CGGGAGGGCTTACCATCTGGCCCCAGTGCTGCAATGATACCGCGAGACCCACGCTCACCGGCTCCAGATT
TATCAGCAATAAACCAGCCAGCCGGAAGGGCCGAGCGCAGAAGTGGTCCTGCAACTTTATCCGCCTCCAT
CCAGTCTATTAATTGTTGCCGGGAAGCTAGAGTAAGTAGTTCGCCAGTTAATAGTTTGCGCAACGTTGTT
GCCATTGCTACAGGCATCGTGGTGTCACGCTCGTCGTTTGGTATGGCTTCATTCAGCTCCGGTTCCCAAC
GATCAAGGCGAGTTACATGATCCCCCATGTTGTGCAAAAAAGCGGTTAGCTCCTTCGGTCCTCCGATCGT
TGTCAGAAGTAAGTTGGCCGCAGTGTTATCACTCATGGTTATGGCAGCACTGCATAATTCTCTTACTGTC
ATGCCATCCGTAA
