>Addgene plasmid #36146 | ama1CD4d3+4-blac | addgene partial sequence | sequence record 46475 | LNCX 5'-AGCTCGTTTAGTGAACCGTCAGATC-3'
TCGCTGTCTGCGAGGGCCAGCTGTTGGGCTCGCGGTTGAGGACAAACTCTTCGCGGTCTTTCCAGTACTC
TTGGATCGGAAACCCGTCGGCCTCCGAACGGTACTCCGCCACCGAGGGACCTGAGCGAGTCCGCATCGAC
CGGATCGGAAAACCTCTCGAGAAAGGCGTCTAACCAGTCACAGTCGCAAGGTAGGCTGAGCACCGTGGCG
GGCGGCAGCGGGTGGCGGTCGGGGTTGTTTCTGGCGGAGGTGCTGCTGATGATGTAATTAAAGTAGGCGG
TCTTGAGACGGCGGATGGTCGAGGTGAGGTGTGGCAGGCTTGAGATCCAGCTGTTGGGGTGAGTACTCCC
TCTCAAAAGCGGGCATTACTTCTGCGCTAAGATTGTCAGTTTCCAAAAACGAGGAGGATTTGATATTCAC
CTGGCCCGATCTGGCCATACACTTGAGTGACAATGACATCCACTTTGCCTTTCTCTCCACAGGTGTCCAC
TCCCAGGTCCAAGTTTGCCACCATGGAGTTTCAGACCCAGGTACTCATGTCCCTGCTGCTCTGCATGTCT
GGTGCGGCCGCCCAGAATTACTGGGAGCACCCTTACCAGAACAGCGACGTGTACCGGCCCATCAACGAGC
ACAGAGAGCACCCCAAAGAGTACGAGTACCCCCTGCACCAGGAAC
