>Addgene plasmid #36146 | ama1CD4d3+4-blac | addgene partial sequence | sequence record 46814 | LNCX 5'-AGCTCGTTTAGTGAACCGTCAGATC-3'
GCTGTCTGCGAGGGCCAGCTGTTGGGCTCGCGGTTGAGGACAAACTCTTCGCGGTCTTTCCAGTACTCTT
GGATCGGAAACCCGTCGGCCTCCGAACGGTACTCCGCCACCGAGGGACCTGAGCGAGTCCGCATCGACCG
GATCGGAAAACCTCTCGAGAAAGGCGTCTAACCAGTCACAGTCGCAAGGTAGGCTGAGCACCGTGGCGGG
CGGCAGCGGGTGGCGGTCGGGGTTGTTTCTGGCGGAGGTGCTGCTGATGATGTAATTAAAGTAGGCGGTC
TTGAGACGGCGGATGGTCGAGGTGAGGTGTGGCAGGCTTGAGATCCAGCTGTTGGGGTGAGTACTCCCTC
TCAAAAGCGGGCATTACTTCTGCGCTAAGATTGTCAGTTTCCAAAAACGAGGAGGATTTGATATTCACCT
GGCCCGATCTGGCCATACACTTGAGTGACAATGACATCCACTTTGCCTTTCTCTCCACAGGTGTCCACTC
CCAGGTCCAAGTTTGCCACCATGGAGTTTCAGACCCAGGTACTCATGTCCCTGCTGCTCTGCATGTCTGG
TGCGGCCGCCCAGAATTACTGGGAGCACCCTTACCAGAACAGCGACGTGTACCGGCCCATCAACGAGCAC
AGAGAGCACCCCAAAGAGTACGAGTACCCCCTGCACCAGGAACACACCTACCAGCAGGAAGATAGCGGCG
AGGACGAGAACACCCTGCAGCACGCCTACCCCATCGATCACGAGGGCGCCGAACCAGCCCCCCAGGAACA
GAACCTGTTCAGCAGCATCGAGATCGTGGAGCGGAGCAACTACATGGGCAACCCCTGGACCGAGTACATG
GCCAAGTACGACATCGAGGAAGTGCACGGCAGCGGCATCAGA
